>Addgene plasmid #212798 | pcDNA5-FRT-TO-NUbo-mCherry-FLAG | addgene full sequence | sequence record 418917 | Addgene NGS Result
GACGGATCGGGAGATCTCCCGATCCCCTATGGTGCACTCTCAGTACAATCTGCTCTGATGCCGCATAGTT
AAGCCAGTATCTGCTCCCTGCTTGTGTGTTGGAGGTCGCTGAGTAGTGCGCGAGCAAAATTTAAGCTACA
ACAAGGCAAGGCTTGACCGACAATTGCATGAAGAATCTGCTTAGGGTTAGGCGTTTTGCGCTGCTTCGCG
ATGTACGGGCCAGATATACGCGTTGACATTGATTATTGACTAGTTATTAATAGTAATCAATTACGGGGTC
ATTAGTTCATAGCCCATATATGGAGTTCCGCGTTACATAACTTACGGTAAATGGCCCGCCTGGCTGACCG
CCCAACGACCCCCGCCCATTGACGTCAATAATGACGTATGTTCCCATAGTAACGCCAATAGGGACTTTCC
ATTGACGTCAATGGGTGGAGTATTTACGGTAAACTGCCCACTTGGCAGTACATCAAGTGTATCATATGCC
AAGTACGCCCCCTATTGACGTCAATGACGGTAAATGGCCCGCCTGGCATTATGCCCAGTACATGACCTTA
TGGGACTTTCCTACTTGGCAGTACATCTACGTATTAGTCATCGCTATTACCATGGTGATGCGGTTTTGGC
AGTACATCAATGGGCGTGGATAGCGGTTTGACTCACGGGGATTTCCAAGTCTCCACCCCATTGACGTCAA
TGGGAGTTTGTTTTGGCACCAAAATCAACGGGACTTTCCAAAATGTCGTAACAACTCCGCCCCATTGACG
CAAATGGGCGGTAGGCGTGTACGGTGGGAGGTCTATATAAGCAGAGCTCTCCCTATCAGTGATAGAGATC
TCCCTATCAGTGATAGAGATCGTCGACGAGCTCGTTTAGTGAACCGTCAGATCGCCTGGAGACGCCATCC
ACGCTGTTTTGACCTCCATAGAAGACACCGGGACCGATCCAGCCTCCGGACTCTAGCGTTTAAACTTAAG
CTTATGCAGATCTTCGTGAAGACCCTGACCGGCAAGACCGCCACCCTGGAGGTGGAGAGCAGCGACACCA
TCGACAACGTGAAGAGCAAGATCCAGGACAAGGAGGGCATCCCCGGCAGCGGCGCCTACCCCTACGACGT
GCCCGACTACGCCGGCAACGGCATCCTGTGGCACGAGATGTGGCACGAGGGCCTGGAGGAGGCCAGCCGC
CTGTACTTCGGCGAGCGCAACGTGAAGGGCATGTTCGAGGTGCTGGAGCCCCTGCACGCCATGATGGAGC
GCGGCCCCCAGACCCTGAAGGAGACCAGCTTCAACCAGGCCTACGGCCGCGACCTGATGGAGGCCCAGGA
GTGGTGCCGCAAGTACATGAAGAGCGGCAACGTGAAGGACCTGCTGCAGGCCTGGGACCTGTACTACCAC
GTGTTCCGCCGCATCAGCAAGACTAGTGAGTTAATTAACATGGTGAGCAAGGGCGAGGAGGATAACATGG
CCATCATCAAGGAGTTCATGCGCTTCAAGGTGCACATGGAGGGCTCCGTGAACGGCCACGAGTTCGAGAT
CGAGGGCGAGGGCGAGGGCCGCCCCTACGAGGGCACCCAGACCGCCAAGCTGAAGGTGACCAAGGGTGGC
CCCCTGCCCTTCGCCTGGGACATCCTGTCCCCTCAGTTCATGTACGGCTCCAAGGCCTACGTGAAGCACC
CCGCCGACATCCCCGACTACTTGAAGCTGTCCTTCCCCGAGGGCTTCAAGTGGGAGCGCGTGATGAACTT
CGAGGACGGCGGCGTGGTGACCGTGACCCAGGACTCCTCCCTGCAGGACGGCGAGTTCATCTACAAGGTG
AAGCTGCGCGGCACCAACTTCCCCTCCGACGGCCCCGTAATGCAGAAGAAGACCATGGGCTGGGAGGCCT
CCTCCGAGCGGATGTACCCCGAGGACGGCGCCCTGAAGGGCGAGATCAAGCAGAGGCTGAAGCTGAAGGA
CGGCGGCCACTACGACGCTGAGGTCAAGACCACCTACAAGGCCAAGAAGCCCGTGCAGCTGCCCGGCGCC
TACAACGTCAACATCAAGTTGGACATCACCTCCCACAACGAGGACTACACCATCGTGGAACAGTACGAAC
GCGCCGAGGGCCGCCACTCCACCGGCGGCATGGACGAGCTGTACAAATTAATTAACGACTACAAGGATGA
CGACGACAAGTAAGGATCCACTAGTCCAGTGTGGTGGAATTCTGCAGATATCCAGCACAGTGGCGGCCGC
TCGAGTCTAGAGGGCCCGTTTAAACCCGCTGATCAGCCTCGACTGTGCCTTCTAGTTGCCAGCCATCTGT
TGTTTGCCCCTCCCCCGTGCCTTCCTTGACCCTGGAAGGTGCCACTCCCACTGTCCTTTCCTAATAAAAT
GAGGAAATTGCATCGCATTGTCTGAGTAGGTGTCATTCTATTCTGGGGGGTGGGGTGGGGCAGGACAGCA
AGGGGGAGGATTGGGAAGACAATAGCAGGCATGCTGGGGATGCGGTGGGCTCTATGGCTTCTGAGGCGGA
AAGAACCAGCTGGGGCTCTAGGGGGTATCCCC
[124 nt withheld, positions 2553-2676]
C
[91 nt withheld, positions 2678-2768]
AGGGTGATGGTTCACGTACCTAGAAGTTCCTATTCCGAAGTTCCTATTCTCTAGAAAGTATAGGAACTTC
CTTGGCCAAAAAGCCTGAACTCACCGCGACGTCTGTCGAGAAGTTTCTGATCGAAAAGTTCGACAGCGTC
TCCGACCTGATGCAGCTCTCGGAGGGCGAAGAATCTCGTGCTTTCAGCTTCGATGTAGGAGGGCGTGGAT
ATGTCCTGCGGGTAAATAGCTGCGCCGATGGTTTCTACAAAGATCGTTATGTTTATCGGCACTTTGCATC
GGCCGCGCTCCCGATTCCGGAAGTGCTTGACATTGGGGAATTCAGCGAGAGCCTGACCTATTGCATCTCC
CGCCGTGCACAGGGTGTCACGTTGCAAGACCTGCCTGAAACCGAACTGCCCGCTGTTCTGCAGCCGGTCG
CGGAGGCCATGGATGCGATCGCTGCGGCCGATCTTAGCCAGACGAGCGGGTTCGGCCCATTCGGACCGCA
AGGAATCGGTCAATACACTACATGGCGTGATTTCATATGCGCGATTGCTGATCCCCATGTGTATCACTGG
CAAACTGTGATGGACGACACCGTCAGTGCGTCCGTCGCGCAGGCTCTCGATGAGCTGATGCTTTGGGCCG
AGGACTGCCCCGAAGTCCGGCACCTCGTGCACGCGGATTTCGGCTCCAACAATGTCCTGACGGACAATGG
CCGCATAACAGCGGTCATTGACTGGAGCGAGGCGATGTTCGGGGATTCCCAATACGAGGTCGCCAACATC
TTCTTCTGGAGGCCGTGGTTGGCTTGTATGGAGCAGCAGACGCGCTACTTCGAGCGGAGGCATCCGGAGC
TTGCAGGATCGCCGCGGCTCCGGGCGTATATGCTCCGCATTGGTCTTGACCAACTCTATCAGAGCTTGGT
TGACGGCAATTTCGATGATGCAGCTTGGGCGCAGGGTCGATGCGACGCAATCGTCCGATCCGGAGCCGGG
ACTGTCGGGCGTACACAAATCGCCCGCAGAAGCGCGGCCGTCTGGACCGATGGCTGTGTAGAAGTACTCG
CCGATAGTGGAAACCGACGCCCCAGCACTCGTCCGAGGGCAAAGGAATAGCACGTACTACGAGATTTCGA
TTCCACCGCCGCCTTCTATGAAAGGTTGGGCTTCGGAATCGTTTTCCGGGACGCCGGCTGGATGATCCTC
CAGCGCGGGGATCTCATGCTGGAGTTCTTCGCCCACCCCAACTTGTTTATTGCAGCTTATAATGGTTACA
AATAAAGCAATAGCATCACAAATTTCACAAATAAAGCATTTTTTTCACTGCATTCTAGTTGTGGTTTGTC
CAAACTCATCAATGTATCTTATCATGTCTGTATACCGTCGACCTCTAGCTAGAGCTTGGCGTAATCATGG
TCATAGCTGTTTCCTGTGTGAAATTGTTATCCGCTCACAATTCCACACAACATACGAGCCGGAAGCATAA
AGTGTAAAGCCTGGGGTGCCTAATGAGTGAGCTAACTCACATTAATTGCGTTGCGCTCACTGCCCGCTTT
CCAGTCGGGAAACCTGTCGTGCCAGCTGCATTAATGAATCGGCCAACGCGCGGGGAGAGGCGGTTTGCGT
ATTGGGCGCTCTTCCGCTTCCTCGCTCACTGACTCGCTGCGCTCGGTCGTTCGGCTGCGGCGAGCGGTAT
CAGCTCACTCAAAGGCGGTAATACGGTTATCCACAGAATCAGGGGATAACGCAGGAAAGAACATGTGAGC
AAAAGGCCAGCAAAAGGCCAGGAACCGTAAAAAGGCCGCGTTGCTGGCGTTTTTCCATAGGCTCCGCCCC
CCTGACGAGCATCACAAAAATCGACGCTCAAGTCAGAGGTGGCGAAACCCGACAGGACTATAAAGATACC
AGGCGTTTCCCCCTGGAAGCTCCCTCGTGCGCTCTCCTGTTCCGACCCTGCCGCTTACCGGATACCTGTC
CGCCTTTCTCCCTTCGGGAAGCGTGGCGCTTTCTCATAGCTCACGCTGTAGGTATCTCAGTTCGGTGTAG
GTCGTTCGCTCCAAGCTGGGCTGTGTGCACGAACCCCCCGTTCAGCCCGACCGCTGCGCCTTATCCGGTA
ACTATCGTCTTGAGTCCAACCCGGTAAGACACGACTTATCGCCACTGGCAGCAGCCACTGGTAACAGGAT
TAGCAGAGCGAGGTATGTAGGCGGTGCTACAGAGTTCTTGAAGTGGTGGCCTAACTACGGCTACACTAGA
AGAACAGTATTTGGTATCTGCGCTCTGCTGAAGCCAGTTACCTTCGGAAAAAGAGTTGGTAGCTCTTGAT
CCGGCAAACAAACCACCGCTGGTAGCGGTGGTTTTTTTGTTTGCAAGCAGCAGATTACGCGCAGAAAAAA
AGGATCTCAAGAAGATCCTTTGATCTTTTCTACGGGGTCTGACGCTCAGTGGAACGAAAACTCACGTTAA
GGGATTTTGGTCATGAGATTATCAAAAAGGATCTTCACCTAGATCCTTTTAAATTAAAAATGAAGTTTTA
AATCAATCTAAAGTATATATGAGTAAACTTGGTCTGACAGTTACCAATGCTTAATCAGTGAGGCACCTAT
CTCAGCGATCTGTCTATTTCGTTCATCCATAGTTGCCTGACTCCCCGTCGTGTAGATAACTACGATACGG
GAGGGCTTACCATCTGGCCCCAGTGCTGCAATGATACCGCGAGACCCACGCTCACCGGCTCCAGATTTAT
CAGCAATAAACCAGCCAGCCGGAAGGGCCGAGCGCAGAAGTGGTCCTGCAACTTTATCCGCCTCCATCCA
GTCTATTAATTGTTGCCGGGAAGCTAGAGTAAGTAGTTCGCCAGTTAATAGTTTGCGCAACGTTGTTGCC
ATTGCTACAGGCATCGTGGTGTCACGCTCGTCGTTTGGTATGGCTTCATTCAGCTCCGGTTCCCAACGAT
CAAGGCGAGTTACATGATCCCCCATGTTGTGCAAAAAAGCGGTTAGCTCCTTCGGTCCTCCGATCGTTGT
CAGAAGTAAGTTGGCCGCAGTGTTATCACTCATGGTTATGGCAGCACTGCATAATTCTCTTACTGTCATG
CCATCCGTAAGATGCTTTTCTGTGACTGGTGAGTACTCAACCAAGTCATTCTGAGAATAGTGTATGCGGC
GACCGAGTTGCTCTTGCCCGGCGTCAATACGGGATAATACCGCGCCACATAGCAGAACTTTAAAAGTGCT
CATCATTGGAAAACGTTCTTCGGGGCGAAAACTCTCAAGGATCTTACCGCTGTTGAGATCCAGTTCGATG
TAACCCACTCGTGCACCCAACTGATCTTCAGCATCTTTTACTTTCACCAGCGTTTCTGGGTGAGCAAAAA
CAGGAAGGCAAAATGCCGCAAAAAAGGGAATAAGGGCGACACGGAAATGTTGAATACTCATACTCTTCCT
TTTTCAATATTATTGAAGCATTTATCAGGGTTATTGTCTCATGAGCGGATACATATTTGAATGTATTTAG
AAAAATAAACAAATAGGGGTTCCGCGCACATTTCCCCGAAAAGTGCCACCTGACGTC
Features (pLannotate 1.2.2; 24 found; start..end, strand, type, name):
     28..80      -  misc_feature   bom (fragment): basis of mobility region from pBR322
    235..614     +  enhancer       CMV enhancer: human cytomegalovirus immediate early enhancer
    615..818     +  promoter       CMV promoter: human cytomegalovirus (CMV) immediate early promoter
    820..839     +  promoter       PLtetO-1 promoter (fragment): modified phage lambda PL promoter with tet operator sites (Lutz and Bujard, 1997)
    841..860     +  promoter       PLtetO-1 promoter (fragment): modified phage lambda PL promoter with tet operator sites (Lutz and Bujard, 1997)
    868..901     +  promoter       TRE3GV promoter (fragment): 3rd-generation Tet-responsive promoter that can be activated by binding of Tet-On® 3G, optimized for retroviral and lentiviral vectors
    984..1094    +  CDS            UBIQ_AVESA (fragment): Experimental evidence at protein level: Swiss-Prot protein existence level 1. Ubiquitin exists either covalently attached to another protein, or free (unanchored). When covalently bound, it is conjugated to target proteins via an isopeptide bond either as a monomer (monoubiquitin), a polymer linked via different Lys residues of the ubiquitin (polyubiquitin chains) or a linear polymer linked via the initiator Met of the ubiquitin (linear polyubiquitin chains). Polyubiquitin chains, when attached to a target protein, have different functions depending on the Lys residue of the ubiquitin that is
   1143..1421    +  CDS            MTOR (fragment): MTOR_HUMAN - Also known as FRAP, FRAP1, FRAP2, RAFT1, RAPT1. Experimental evidence at protein level: Swiss-Prot protein existence level 1. Serine/threonine protein kinase which is a central regulator of cellular metabolism, growth and survival in response to hormones, growth factors, nutrients, energy and stress signals (PubMed:12087098, PubMed:12150925, PubMed:12150926, PubMed:12231510, PubMed:12718876, PubMed:14651849, PubMed:15268862, PubMed:15467718, PubMed:15545625, PubMed:15718470, PubMed:18497260, PubMed:18762023, PubMed:18925875, PubMed:20516213, PubMed:20537536, PubMed:21659604, PubMe
   1440..2147    +  CDS            mCherry: mCherry is a basic (constitutively fluorescent) red fluorescent protein published in 2004, derived from Discosoma sp.. It is reported to be a very rapidly-maturing monomer with low acid sensitivity.
   2156..2180    +  CDS            3xFLAG (fragment): three tandem FLAG® epitope tags, followed by an enterokinase cleavage site
   2283..2507    +  polyA_signal   bGH poly(A) signal: bovine growth hormone polyadenylation signal
   2511..2532    +  promoter       SV40 promoter (fragment): SV40 enhancer and early promoter
   2553..2786    +  rep_origin     f1 ori (fragment) (sequence partly withheld): f1 bacteriophage origin of replication; arrow indicates direction of (+) strand synthesis
   2791..2838    +  protein_bind   FRT: FLP-mediated recombination occurs in the 8-bp core sequence TCTAGAAA (Turan and Bode, 2011). FLP recombinase from the Saccharomyces cerevisiae 2μ plasmid
   2846..3868    +  CDS            HygR: aminoglycoside phosphotransferase from E. coli; aph(4)-Ia; confers resistance to hygromycin
   3878..4003    +  CDS            ble (fragment): BLE_KLEPN - Experimental evidence at protein level: Swiss-Prot protein existence level 1. Binding protein with a strong affinity to the bleomycin family of antibiotics. Binds to CL990; an antimitotic-antibiotic compound. From Klebsiella pneumoniae.
   3998..4119    +  polyA_signal   SV40 poly(A) signal: SV40 polyadenylation signal
   4192..4208    -  protein_bind   lac operator: The lac repressor binds to the lac operator to inhibit transcription in E. coli. This inhibition can be relieved by adding lactose or isopropyl-β-D-thiogalactopyranoside (IPTG). lac repressor encoded by lacI
   4216..4246    -  promoter       lac promoter: promoter for the E. coli lac operon
   4261..4282    -  protein_bind   CAP binding site: CAP binding activates transcription in the presence of cAMP. E. coli catabolite activator protein
   4295..4387    -  CDS            lacI (fragment): lac repressor; lacI; The lac repressor binds to the lac operator to inhibit transcription in E. coli. This inhibition can be relieved by adding lactose or isopropyl-β-D-thiogalactopyranoside (IPTG).
   4570..5158    -  rep_origin     ori: high-copy-number ColE1/pMB1/pBR322/pUC origin of replication
   5329..6189    -  CDS            AmpR: β-lactamase; bla; confers resistance to ampicillin, carbenicillin, and related antibiotics
   6190..6294    -  promoter       AmpR promoter: bla
