[The description below was written by a language model from this plasmid's Addgene catalogue record and pLannotate feature annotations shown in this document.]
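Description:
pcDNA5-FRT-TO-NUbo-mCherry-FLAG is a mammalian expression plasmid built on the pcDNA5-FRT/TO backbone, designed for constitutive or doxycycline-inducible production of a NUbo-mCherry-FLAG fusion protein. In bacteria it is maintained through a high-copy ColE1/pUC-type origin and an ampicillin resistance gene (β-lactamase with its own promoter). Short annotated fragments of f1 ori, lac regulatory elements and a bleomycin-resistance gene appear to be backbone remnants.

The expression cassette is driven by the CMV immediate early enhancer and promoter, followed by two short tet operator matches (annotated as PLtetO-1 fragments). In cells expressing the Tet repressor, these operators keep transcription off until doxycycline or tetracycline is added, whereas in cells lacking the repressor the promoter is constitutively active, which explains the dual purpose stated in the record. The open reading frame begins with a partial ubiquitin segment, followed by a fragment of human mTOR, then full-length mCherry and a C-terminal FLAG epitope, and it terminates at the bGH polyadenylation signal. The record lists the insert as of human and budding yeast origin and codon-optimized for mammalian cells, but it does not define the NUbo module further. The associated publication concerns an inducible, linkage-specific polyubiquitylation tool called Ubiquiton.

Downstream lies an FRT site directly preceding a hygromycin resistance gene with an SV40 polyadenylation signal. No complete promoter is annotated upstream of this gene. This layout suits Flp-mediated integration into a genomic FRT site in a compatible host line, where insertion would supply what is needed for hygromycin selection, yielding stable isogenic cell lines. The mCherry and FLAG tags allow fluorescence imaging and immunodetection of the fusion protein.
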