Addgene plasmid #212798: pcDNA5-FRT-TO-NUbo-mCherry-FLAG
Purpose: Constitutive/Doxycycline-inducible expression of NUbo-mCherry-FLAG in mammalian cells
Depositing lab: Helle Ulrich. Depositing organization: Institut fuer Molekulare Biologie (IMB Mainz). Publication: Ubiquiton-An inducible, linkage-specific polyubiquitylation tool. Renz C, Asimaki E, Meister C, Albanese V, Petriukov K, Krapoth NC, Wegmann S, Wollscheid HP, Wong RP, Fulzele A, Chen JX, Leon S, Ulrich HD. Mol Cell. 2024 Jan 18;84(2):386-400.e11. doi: 10.1016/j.molcel.2023.11.016. Epub 2023 Dec 15. PubMed 38103558.
Backbone
  Vector backbone: pcDNA5-FRT/TO
  Vector type: Mammalian Expression
  Selectable markers: Hygromycin
Growth in bacteria
  Bacterial resistance: Ampicillin, 100 μg/mL
  Growth temperature: 37°C
  Growth strain: Top10
  Copy number: High Copy
Gene/Insert
  Gene/Insert name: NUbo
  Species: H. sapiens (human), S. cerevisiae (budding yeast)
  Tag / fusion protein: mCherry-FLAG (C terminal on insert)
  Cloning method: Restriction Enzyme; 5′ cloning site unknown (unknown if destroyed)
Terms and licenses: Academic/Nonprofit Terms; Industry Terms: Not Available to Industry
Depositor comments: pHU5048; codon-optimized for mammalian cells
How to cite: pcDNA5-FRT-TO-NUbo-mCherry-FLAG was a gift from Helle Ulrich (Addgene plasmid # 212798 ; http://n2t.net/addgene:212798 ; RRID:Addgene_212798)
